Addgene plasmid #103669: LSB-hsa-miR-590-5p
Purpose: Used to sense miRNA activity using fluorescence based tools. hsa-miR-590-5p target in 3' UTR of of mKate. miRNA activity can be measured by the repression of mKate2 relative to EBFP2 fluorescent proteins . Plasmid is inherently unstable; please see Depositor Comments
Depositing lab: Ron Weiss. Depositing organization: Massachusetts Institute of Technology. Publication: A mixed antagonistic/synergistic miRNA repression model enables accurate predictions of multi-input miRNA sensor activity. Gam JJ, Babb J, Weiss R. Nat Commun. 2018 Jun 22;9(1):2430. doi: 10.1038/s41467-018-04575-0. PubMed 29934631.
Backbone
  Vector backbone: Low Sensor Backbone (LSB)
  Vector type: Mammalian Expression, Synthetic Biology
Growth in bacteria
  Bacterial resistance: Ampicillin and Kanamycin, 100 & 50 μg/mL
  Growth temperature: 30°C
  Growth strain: NEB Stable
  Copy number: High Copy
Gene/Insert
  Gene/Insert name: hsa-miR-590-5p target
  Species: H. sapiens (human)
  Entrez Gene: MIR590 (a.k.a. MIRN590, hsa-mir-590, mir-590)
  Promoter: EF-1a
  Cloning method: Gibson Cloning
Terms and licenses: Academic/Nonprofit Terms; Industry Terms: Not Available to Industry
Depositor comments: Please note that this plasmid is inherently unstable due to a repeating poly A element. We recommend performing a diagnostic digest on multiple colonies upon receipt. The depositors would like to note the presence of several discrepancies between the depositor sequence and physical plasmid sequence. In particular, the sequences upstream and downstream of the puromycin coding region have 10 bp insertions which do not affect the ability to perform puromycin selection. The sequences for those regions within the physical plasmids are as follows: Upstream of Puro: GAATTCGACCGCCTGTCTCAAGGTGCCACC; Downstream of Puro: GCTTTGAGACTACGCGTGAATTCACTCCTC. Please contact if you are interested in this plasmid prior to placing an order.
How to cite: LSB-hsa-miR-590-5p was a gift from Ron Weiss (Addgene plasmid # 103669 ; http://n2t.net/addgene:103669 ; RRID:Addgene_103669)
