[The description below was written by a language model from this plasmid's Addgene catalogue record and pLannotate feature annotations shown in this document.]
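Description:
LSB-hsa-miR-590-5p is an 11 kb mammalian expression plasmid built on the Low Sensor Backbone (LSB), designed as a two-colour fluorescent sensor of microRNA activity. It is propagated in E. coli from a high-copy ColE1/pUC-type origin and carries both β-lactamase (ampicillin) and an aph(3')-Ia kanamycin resistance gene, with the record listing dual ampicillin and kanamycin selection.

The payload consists of two parallel transcription units. Each is driven by the human EF-1α core promoter with its intron A and terminated by a rabbit β-globin polyadenylation signal. Gateway attB4, attB1 and attB2 sites flank the promoters and coding regions and appear to be remnants of modular assembly. One unit encodes the red fluorescent protein mKate2 and, according to the catalogue entry, carries a target site for human miR-590-5p in its 3' UTR. The target itself is not annotated in the feature table, although an unannotated gap lies between the attB2 site after mKate2 and the β-globin sequence. The other unit encodes the blue protein EBFP2 without a target and serves as an internal reference for delivery and expression. When miR-590-5p is active in a transfected cell, mKate2 is repressed while EBFP2 is unaffected, so the mKate2-to-EBFP2 ratio reports miRNA activity.

A puromycin N-acetyltransferase gene with its own β-globin poly(A) allows selection in mammalian cells, though no dedicated promoter for it is annotated. The depositor notes that the repeated poly(A) elements make the plasmid inherently unstable. The depositor also reports small insertions flanking the puromycin coding region in the physical plasmid relative to the deposited sequence, which do not impair puromycin selection.
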