Features (pLannotate 1.2.2; 28 found; start..end, strand, type, name):
     87..675     -  rep_origin     ori: high-copy-number ColE1/pMB1/pBR322/pUC origin of replication
    846..1706    -  CDS            AmpR: β-lactamase; bla; confers resistance to ampicillin, carbenicillin, and related antibiotics
   1707..1778    -  promoter       AmpR promoter: bla
   1857..2456    +  CDS            PuroR: puromycin N-acetyltransferase; pac from Streptomyces alboniger; confers resistance to puromycin
   2461..2541    +  CDS            HBB (fragment): HBB_PONPY - Experimental evidence at transcript level: Swiss-Prot protein existence level 2. Involved in oxygen transport from the lung to the various peripheral tissues. From Pongo pygmaeus (Bornean orangutan).
   2612..2667    +  polyA_signal   β-globin poly(A) signal: rabbit β-globin polyadenylation signal (Gil and Proudfoot, 1987)
   3646..3666    +  protein_bind   attB4: mutant version of attB; core recombination site for the Gateway® BP reaction BP Clonase™
   3734..3945    +  promoter       EF-1α core promoter: core promoter for human elongation factor EF-1α
   3946..4884    +  intron         EF-1α intron A: intron upstream of the start codon of human EF-1α
   4911..4931    +  protein_bind   attB1: mutant version of attB; core recombination site for the Gateway® BP reaction BP Clonase™
   4951..5646    +  CDS            mKate2: mKate2 is a basic (constitutively fluorescent) red fluorescent protein published in 2009, derived from Entacmaea quadricolor. It is reported to be a rapidly-maturing monomer with moderate acid sensitivity.
   5666..5690    -  protein_bind   attB2: mutant version of attB; recombination site for the Gateway® BP reaction BP Clonase™
   5834..5908    +  CDS            HBB (fragment): HBB_PONPY - Experimental evidence at transcript level: Swiss-Prot protein existence level 2. Involved in oxygen transport from the lung to the various peripheral tissues. From Pongo pygmaeus (Bornean orangutan).
   5979..6034    +  polyA_signal   β-globin poly(A) signal: rabbit β-globin polyadenylation signal (Gil and Proudfoot, 1987)
   6418..6443    +  misc_feature   SA: splice acceptor site
   7115..7135    +  protein_bind   attB4: mutant version of attB; core recombination site for the Gateway® BP reaction BP Clonase™
   7203..7414    +  promoter       EF-1α core promoter: core promoter for human elongation factor EF-1α
   7415..8353    +  intron         EF-1α intron A: intron upstream of the start codon of human EF-1α
   8380..8400    +  protein_bind   attB1: mutant version of attB; core recombination site for the Gateway® BP reaction BP Clonase™
   8411..9127    +  CDS            EBFP2: EBFP2 is a basic (constitutively fluorescent) blue fluorescent protein published in 2007, derived from Aequorea victoria. It is reported to be a rapidly-maturing monomer with moderate acid sensitivity.
   9135..9159    -  protein_bind   attB2: mutant version of attB; recombination site for the Gateway® BP reaction BP Clonase™
   9163..9243    +  CDS            HBB (fragment): HBB_PONPY - Experimental evidence at transcript level: Swiss-Prot protein existence level 2. Involved in oxygen transport from the lung to the various peripheral tissues. From Pongo pygmaeus (Bornean orangutan).
   9314..9369    +  polyA_signal   β-globin poly(A) signal: rabbit β-globin polyadenylation signal (Gil and Proudfoot, 1987)
   9752..9774    -  protein_bind   lac operator (fragment): The lac repressor binds to the lac operator to inhibit transcription in E. coli. This inhibition can be relieved by adding lactose or isopropyl-β-D-thiogalactopyranoside (IPTG). lac repressor encoded by lacI
   9778..9808    -  promoter       lac promoter: promoter for the E. coli lac operon
   9823..9844    -  protein_bind   CAP binding site: CAP binding activates transcription in the presence of cAMP. E. coli catabolite activator protein
   9857..9896    -  CDS            lacI (fragment): lac repressor; lacI; The lac repressor binds to the lac operator to inhibit transcription in E. coli. This inhibition can be relieved by adding lactose or isopropyl-β-D-thiogalactopyranoside (IPTG).
  10069..10878   +  CDS            KanR: aminoglycoside phosphotransferase; aph(3')-Ia; confers resistance to kanamycin in bacteria or G418 (Geneticin®) in eukaryotes
>Addgene plasmid #103669 | LSB-hsa-miR-590-5p | depositor full sequence | sequence record 196386 | Full Sequence
AATTGAGGGGATAACGCAGGAAAGAACATGTGAGCAAAAGGCCAGCAAAAGGCCAGGAACCGTAAAAAGG
CCGCGTTGCTGGCGTTTTTCCATAGGCTCCGCCCCCCTGACGAGCATCACAAAAATCGACGCTCAAGTCA
GAGGTGGCGAAACCCGACAGGACTATAAAGATACCAGGCGTTTCCCCCTGGAAGCTCCCTCGTGCGCTCT
CCTGTTCCGACCCTGCCGCTTACCGGATACCTGTCCGCCTTTCTCCCTTCGGGAAGCGTGGCGCTTTCTC
ATAGCTCACGCTGTAGGTATCTCAGTTCGGTGTAGGTCGTTCGCTCCAAGCTGGGCTGTGTGCACGAACC
CCCCGTTCAGCCCGACCGCTGCGCCTTATCCGGTAACTATCGTCTTGAGTCCAACCCGGTAAGACACGAC
TTATCGCCACTGGCAGCAGCCACTGGTAACAGGATTAGCAGAGCGAGGTATGTAGGCGGTGCTACAGAGT
TCTTGAAGTGGTGGCCTAACTACGGCTACACTAGAAGAACAGTATTTGGTATCTGCGCTCTGCTGAAGCC
AGTTACCTTCGGAAAAAGAGTTGGTAGCTCTTGATCCGGCAAACAAACCACCGCTGGTAGCGGTGGTTTT
TTTGTTTGCAAGCAGCAGATTACGCGCAGAAAAAAAGGATCTCAAGAAGATCCTTTGATCTTTTCTACGG
GGTCTGACGCTCAGTGGAACGAAAACTCACGTTAAGGGATTTTGGTCATGAGATTATCAAAAAGGATCTT
CACCTAGATCCTTTTAAATTAAAAATGAAGTTTTAAATCAATCTAAAGTATATATGAGTAAACTTGGTCT
GACAGTTACCAATGCTTAATCAGTGAGGCACCTATCTCAGCGATCTGTCTATTTCGTTCATCCATAGTTG
CCTGACTCCCCGTCGTGTAGATAACTACGATACGGGAGGGCTTACCATCTGGCCCCAGTGCTGCAATGAT
ACCGCGAGAACCACGCTCACCGGCTCCAGATTTATCAGCAATAAACCAGCCAGCCGGAAGGGCCGAGCGC
AGAAGTGGTCCTGCAACTTTATCCGCCTCCATCCAGTCTATTAATTGTTGCCGGGAAGCTAGAGTAAGTA
GTTCGCCAGTTAATAGTTTGCGCAACGTTGTTGCCATTGCTACAGGCATCGTGGTGTCACGCTCGTCGTT
TGGTATGGCTTCATTCAGCTCCGGTTCCCAACGATCAAGGCGAGTTACATGATCCCCCATGTTGTGCAAA
AAAGCGGTTAGCTCCTTCGGTCCTCCGATCGTTGTCAGAAGTAAGTTGGCCGCAGTGTTATCACTCATGG
TTATGGCAGCACTGCATAATTCTCTTACTGTCATGCCATCCGTAAGATGCTTTTCTGTGACTGGTGAGTA
CTCAACCAAGTCATTCTGAGAATAGTGTATGCGGCGACCGAGTTGCTCTTGCCCGGCGTCAATACGGGAT
AATACCGCGCCACATAGCAGAACTTTAAAAGTGCTCATCATTGGAAAACGTTCTTCGGGGCGAAAACTCT
CAAGGATCTTACCGCTGTTGAGATCCAGTTCGATGTAACCCACTCGTGCACCCAACTGATCTTCAGCATC
TTTTACTTTCACCAGCGTTTCTGGGTGAGCAAAAACAGGAAGGCAAAATGCCGCAAAAAAGGGAATAAGG
GCGACACGGAAATGTTGAATACTCATACTCTTCCTTTTTCAATATTATTGAAGCATTTATCAGGGTTATT
GTCTCATGAGCGGATACATATTTGAATGTAGCTCCGAATTTCTCGAGGGCTTGTCGACGACGGCGGTCTC
CGTCGTCAGGATCATGAATTCGACCCGCCTGCCACCATGACCGAGTACAAGCCCACGGTGCGCCTCGCCA
CCCGCGACGACGTCCCCCGGGCCGTACGCACCCTCGCCGCCGCGTTCGCCGACTACCCCGCCACGCGCCA
CACCGTCGACCCGGACCGCCACATCGAGCGGGTCACCGAGCTGCAAGAACTCTTCCTCACGCGCGTCGGG
CTCGACATCGGCAAGGTGTGGGTCGCGGACGACGGCGCCGCGGTGGCGGTCTGGACCACGCCGGAGAGCG
TCGAAGCGGGGGCGGTGTTCGCCGAGATCGGCCCGCGCATGGCCGAGTTGAGCGGTTCCCGGCTGGCCGC
GCAGCAACAGATGGAAGGCCTCCTGGCGCCGCACCGGCCCAAGGAGCCCGCGTGGTTCCTGGCCACCGTC
GGCGTCTCGCCCGACCACCAGGGCAAGGGTCTGGGCAGCGCCGTCGTGCTCCCCGGAGTGGAGGCGGCCG
AGCGCGCCGGGGTGCCCGCCTTCCTGGAGACATCCGCGCCCCGCAACCTCCCCTTCTACGAGCGGCTCGG
CTTCACCGTCACCGCCGACGTCGAGGTGCCCGAAGGACCGCGCACCTGGTGCATGACCCGCAAGCCCGGT
GCCTGATACGCGTGAATTCACTCCTCAGGTGCAGGCTGCCTATCAGAAGGTGGTGGCTGGTGTGGCCAAT
GCCCTGGCTCACAAATACCACTGAGATCTTTTTCCCTCTGCCAAAAATTATGGGGACATCATGAAGCCCC
TTGAGCATCTGACTTCTGGCTAATAAAGGAAATTTATTTTCATTGCAATAGTGTGTTGGAATTTTTTGTG
TCTCTCACTCGGAAGGACATATGGGAGGGCAAATCATTTAAAACATCAGAATGAGTATTTGGTTTAGAGT
TTGGCAACATATGCCCATATGCTGGCTGCCATGAACAAAGGTTGGCTATAAAGAGGTCATCAGTATATGA
AACAGCCCCCTGCTGTCCATTCCTTATTCCATAGAAAAGCCTTGACTTGAGGTTAGATTTTTTTTATATT
TTGTTTTGTGTTATTTTTTTCTTTAACATCCCTAAAATTTTCCTTACATGTTTTACTAGCCAGATTTTTC
CTCCTCTCCTGACTACTCCCAGTCATAGCTGTCCCTCTTCTCTTATGGAGATCCCTCGACCTGCAGCCCA
AGCTTGAATTCTCTAGAATTACCCTGTTATCCCTATGCTTGGTTTACCGAGCTCTTATTGGTTTTCAAAC
TTCATTGACTGTGCCCAACGCGCCTGGGAGCTCACGGGGACAGCCCCCCCCCAAAGCCCCCAGGGATGTA
ATTACGTCCCTCCCCCGCTAGGGGGCAGCAGCGAGCCGCCCGGGGCTCCGCTCCGGTCCGGCGCTCCCCC
CGCATCCCCGAGCCGGCAGCGTGCGGGGACAGCCCGGGCACGGGGAAGGTGGCACGGGATCGCTTTCCTC
TGAACGCTTCTCGCTGCTCTTTGAGCCTGCAGACACCTGGGGGGATACGGGGAAAAAGCTAGGCTGAAAG
ACCGGTTCTTAGAATGACACGCGCCTGGGAGCTCACGGGGACAGCCCCCCCCCAAAGCCCCCAGGGATGT
AATTACGTCCCTCCCCCGCTAGGGGGCAGCAGCGAGCCGCCCGGGGCTCCGCTCCGGTCCGGCGCTCCCC
CCGCATCCCCGAGCCGGCAGCGTGCGGGGACAGCCCGGGCACGGGGAAGGTGGCACGGGATCGCTTTCCT
CTGAACGCTTCTCGCTGCTCTTTGAGCCTGCAGACACCTGGGGGGATACGGGGAAAAAGCTAACTTCTGA
GACGACAACTTTGTATAGAAAAGTTGGCTCCGAATTCGCCCTTGACAGCAGAGATCCAGTTTGGTTAATT
AATTGGCTCCGGTGCCCGTCAGTGGGCAGAGCGCACATCGCCCACAGTCCCCGAGAAGTTGTGGGGAGGG
GTCGGCAATTGAACCGGTGCCTAGAGAAGGTGGCGCGGGGTAAACTGGGAAAGTGATGTCGTGTACTGGC
TCCGCCTTTTTCCCGAGGGTGGGGGAGAACCGTATATAAGTGCAGTAGTCGCCGTGAACGTTCTTTTTCG
CAACGGGTTTGCCGCCAGAACACAGGTAAGTGCCGTGTGTGGTTCCCGCGGGCCTGGCCTCTTTACGGGT
TATGGCCCTTGCGTGCCTTGAATTACTTCCACCTGGCTGCAGTACGTGATTCTTGATCCCGAGCTTCGGG
TTGGAAGTGGGTGGGAGAGTTCGAGGCCTTGCGCTTAAGGAGCCCCTTCGCCTCGTGCTTGAGTTGAGGC
CTGGCCTGGGCGCTGGGGCCGCCGCGTGCGAATCTGGTGGCACCTTCGCGCCTGTCTCGCTGCTTTCGAT
AAGTCTCTAGCCATTTAAAATTTTTGATGACCTGCTGCGACGCTTTTTTTCTGGCAAGATAGTCTTGTAA
ATGCGGGCCAAGATCTGCACACTGGTATTTCGGTTTTTGGGGCCGCGGGCGGCGACGGGGCCCGTGCGTC
CCAGCGCACATGTTCGGCGAGGCGGGGCCTGCGAGCGCGGCCACCGAGAATCGGACGGGGGTAGTCTCAA
GCTGGCCGGCCTGCTCTGGTGCCTGGCCTCGCGCCGCCGTGTATCGCCCCGCCCTGGGCGGCAAGGCTGG
CCCGGTCGGCACCAGTTGCGTGAGCGGAAAGATGGCCGCTTCCCGGCCCTGCTGCAGGGAGCTCAAAATG
GAGGACGCGGCGCTCGGGAGAGCGGGCGGGTGAGTCACCCACACAAAGGAAAAGGGCCTTTCCGTCCTCA
GCCGTCGCTTCATGTGACTCCACGGAGTACCGGGCGCCGTCCAGGCACCTCGATTAGTTCTCGAGCTTTT
GGAGTACGTCGTCTTTAGGTTGGGGGGAGGGGTTTTATGCGATGGAGTTTCCCCACACTGAGTGGGTGGA
GACTGAAGTTAGGCCAGCTTGGCACTTGATGTAATTCTCCTTGGAATTTGCCCTTTTTGAGTTTGGATCT
TGGTTCATTCTCAAGCCTCAGACAGTGGTTCAAAGTTTTTTTCTTCCATTTCAGGTGTCGTGAGAAGGGC
GAATTCGACCCAAGTTTGTACAAAAAAGCAGGCTGGATCCAGGTGCCACCATGGTGAGCGAGCTGATTAA
GGAGAACATGCACATGAAGCTGTACATGGAGGGCACCGTGAACAACCACCACTTCAAGTGCACATCCGAG
GGCGAAGGCAAGCCCTACGAGGGCACCCAGACCATGAGAATCAAGGCGGTCGAGGGCGGCCCTCTCCCCT
TCGCCTTCGACATCCTGGCTACCAGCTTCATGTACGGCAGCAAAACCTTCATCAACCACACCCAGGGCAT
CCCCGACTTCTTTAAGCAGTCCTTCCCCGAGGGCTTCACATGGGAGAGAGTCACCACATACGAAGATGGG
GGCGTGCTGACCGCTACCCAGGACACCAGCCTCCAGGACGGCTGCCTCATCTACAACGTCAAGATCAGAG
GGGTGAACTTCCCATCCAACGGCCCTGTGATGCAGAAGAAAACACTCGGCTGGGAGGCCTCCACCGAGAC
ACTGTACCCCGCTGACGGCGGCCTGGAAGGCAGAGCCGACATGGCCCTGAAGCTCGTGGGCGGGGGCCAC
CTGATCTGCAACCTTAAGACCACATACAGATCCAAGAAACCCGCTAAGAACCTCAAGATGCCCGGCGTCT
ACTATGTGGACAGGAGACTGGAAAGAATCAAGGAGGCCGACAAAGAGACATACGTCGAGCAGCACGAGGT
GGCTGTGGCCAGATACTGCGACCTCCCTAGCAAACTGGGGCACAAACTTAATTGAGAATTCTACCACCCA
GCTTTCTTGTACAAAGTGGTACGTCTCAAGACCAGAGGTCTCTGCTTTATTTTAGCTGCACTTTTATGAA
TAAGCTCCTGCACTTTTATGAATAAGCTCCTGCACTTTTATGAATAAGCTCCTGCACTTTTATGAATAAG
CTCCAACCAGAAGAGACCTGTGCTTCACTCCTCAGGTGCAGGCTGCCTATCAGAAGGTGGTGGCTGGTGT
GGCCAATGCCCTGGCTCACAAATACCACTGAGATCTTTTTCCCTCTGCCAAAAATTATGGGGACATCATG
AAGCCCCTTGAGCATCTGACTTCTGGCTAATAAAGGAAATTTATTTTCATTGCAATAGTGTGTTGGAATT
TTTTGTGTCTCTCACTCGGAAGGACATATGGGAGGGCAAATCATTTAAAACATCAGAATGAGTATTTGGT
TTAGAGTTTGGCAACATATGCCCATATGCTGGCTGCCATGAACAAAGGTTGGCTATAAAGAGGTCATCAG
TATATGAAACAGCCCCCTGCTGTCCATTCCTTATTCCATAGAAAAGCCTTGACTTGAGGTTAGATTTTTT
TTATATTTTGTTTTGTGTTATTTTTTTCTTTAACATCCCTAAAATTTTCCTTACATGTTTTACTAGCCAG
ATTTTTCCTCCTCTCCTGACTACTCCCAGTCATAGCTGTCCCTCTTCTCTTATGGAGATCCCGAGCGGTG
CGTTTTTATGCTTGTAGTATTGTATAATGTTTTTAAGATCCAAGCTTCTGACCTCTTCTCTTCCTCCCAC
AGGGCCTCGAGACAATTGCATCGATGGTACCAGTGAAAGTCTGCAATGAATTCGAGTTGGCGCGCCTGTC
ATTCTAAATCTCTCTTTCAGCCTAAAGCTTTTTCCCCGTATCCCCCCAGGTGTCTGCAGGCTCAAAGAGC
AGCGAGAAGCGTTCAGAGGAAAGCGATCCCGTGCCACCTTCCCCGTGCCCGGGCTGTCCCCGCACGCTGC
CGGCTCGGGGATGCGGGGGGAGCGCCGGACCGGAGCGGAGCCCCGGGCGGCTCGCTGCTGCCCCCTAGCG
GGGGAGGGACGTAATTACATCCCTGGGGGCTTTGGGAGGGGGCTGTCCCCGTGAGCTCCCAGGCGCGCCT
GTCATTCTAAATCTCTCTTTCAGCCTAAAGCTTTTTCCCCGTATCCCCCCAGGTGTCTGCAGGCTCAAAG
AGCAGCGAGAAGCGTTCAGAGGAAAGCGATCCCGTGCCACCTTCCCCGTGCCCGGGCTGTCCCCGCACGC
TGCCGGCTCGGGGATGCGGGGGGAGCGCCGGACCGGAGCGGAGCCCCGGGCGGCTCGCTGCTGCCCCCTA
GCGGGGGAGGGACGTAATTACATCCCTGGGGGCTTTGGGGGGGGGCTGTCCCCGTGAGCTCCCAGGCGCG
CCAACTCGGTACCGTATCGATGTCGACGTTAACGCTAGTGATATCAACTTTGTATAGAAAAGTTGGCTCC
GAATTCGCCCTTGACAGCAGAGATCCAGTTTGGTTAATTAATTGGCTCCGGTGCCCGTCAGTGGGCAGAG
CGCACATCGCCCACAGTCCCCGAGAAGTTGTGGGGAGGGGTCGGCAATTGAACCGGTGCCTAGAGAAGGT
GGCGCGGGGTAAACTGGGAAAGTGATGTCGTGTACTGGCTCCGCCTTTTTCCCGAGGGTGGGGGAGAACC
GTATATAAGTGCAGTAGTCGCCGTGAACGTTCTTTTTCGCAACGGGTTTGCCGCCAGAACACAGGTAAGT
GCCGTGTGTGGTTCCCGCGGGCCTGGCCTCTTTACGGGTTATGGCCCTTGCGTGCCTTGAATTACTTCCA
CCTGGCTGCAGTACGTGATTCTTGATCCCGAGCTTCGGGTTGGAAGTGGGTGGGAGAGTTCGAGGCCTTG
CGCTTAAGGAGCCCCTTCGCCTCGTGCTTGAGTTGAGGCCTGGCCTGGGCGCTGGGGCCGCCGCGTGCGA
ATCTGGTGGCACCTTCGCGCCTGTCTCGCTGCTTTCGATAAGTCTCTAGCCATTTAAAATTTTTGATGAC
CTGCTGCGACGCTTTTTTTCTGGCAAGATAGTCTTGTAAATGCGGGCCAAGATCTGCACACTGGTATTTC
GGTTTTTGGGGCCGCGGGCGGCGACGGGGCCCGTGCGTCCCAGCGCACATGTTCGGCGAGGCGGGGCCTG
CGAGCGCGGCCACCGAGAATCGGACGGGGGTAGTCTCAAGCTGGCCGGCCTGCTCTGGTGCCTGGCCTCG
CGCCGCCGTGTATCGCCCCGCCCTGGGCGGCAAGGCTGGCCCGGTCGGCACCAGTTGCGTGAGCGGAAAG
ATGGCCGCTTCCCGGCCCTGCTGCAGGGAGCTCAAAATGGAGGACGCGGCGCTCGGGAGAGCGGGCGGGT
GAGTCACCCACACAAAGGAAAAGGGCCTTTCCGTCCTCAGCCGTCGCTTCATGTGACTCCACGGAGTACC
GGGCGCCGTCCAGGCACCTCGATTAGTTCTCGAGCTTTTGGAGTACGTCGTCTTTAGGTTGGGGGGAGGG
GTTTTATGCGATGGAGTTTCCCCACACTGAGTGGGTGGAGACTGAAGTTAGGCCAGCTTGGCACTTGATG
TAATTCTCCTTGGAATTTGCCCTTTTTGAGTTTGGATCTTGGTTCATTCTCAAGCCTCAGACAGTGGTTC
AAAGTTTTTTTCTTCCATTTCAGGTGTCGTGAGAAGGGCGAATTCGACCCAAGTTTGTACAAAAAAGCAG
GCTCGCCACCATGGTGAGCAAGGGCGAGGAGCTGTTCACCGGGGTGGTGCCCATCCTGGTCGAGCTGGAC
GGCGACGTAAACGGCCACAAGTTCAGCGTGAGGGGCGAGGGCGAGGGCGATGCCACCAACGGCAAGCTGA
CCCTGAAGTTCATCTGCACCACCGGCAAGCTGCCCGTGCCCTGGCCCACCCTCGTGACCACCCTGAGCCA
CGGCGTGCAGTGCTTCGCCCGCTACCCCGACCACATGAAGCAGCACGACTTCTTCAAGTCCGCCATGCCC
GAAGGCTACGTCCAGGAGCGCACCATCTTCTTCAAGGACGACGGCACCTACAAGACCCGCGCCGAGGTGA
AGTTCGAGGGCGACACCCTAGTGAACCGCATCGAGCTGAAGGGCGTCGACTTCAAGGAGGACGGCAACAT
CCTGGGGCACAAGCTGGAGTACAACTTCAACAGCCACAACATCTATATCATGGCCGTCAAGCAGAAGAAC
GGCATCAAGGTGAACTTCAAGATCCGCCACAACGTGGAGGACGGCAGCGTGCAGCTCGCCGACCACTACC
AGCAGAACACCCCCATCGGCGACGGCCCCGTGCTGCTGCCCGACAGCCACTACCTGAGCACCCAGTCCGT
GCTGAGCAAAGACCCCAACGAGAAGCGCGATCACATGGTCCTGCTGGAGTTCCGCACCGCCGCCGGGATC
ACTCTCGGCATGGACGAGCTGTACAAGTAATACCACCCAGCTTTCTTGTACAAAGTGGTACGCGTGAATT
CACTCCTCAGGTGCAGGCTGCCTATCAGAAGGTGGTGGCTGGTGTGGCCAATGCCCTGGCTCACAAATAC
CACTGAGATCTTTTTCCCTCTGCCAAAAATTATGGGGACATCATGAAGCCCCTTGAGCATCTGACTTCTG
GCTAATAAAGGAAATTTATTTTCATTGCAATAGTGTGTTGGAATTTTTTGTGTCTCTCACTCGGAAGGAC
ATATGGGAGGGCAAATCATTTAAAACATCAGAATGAGTATTTGGTTTAGAGTTTGGCAACATATGCCCAT
ATGCTGGCTGCCATGAACAAAGGTTGGCTATAAAGAGGTCATCAGTATATGAAACAGCCCCCTGCTGTCC
ATTCCTTATTCCATAGAAAAGCCTTGACTTGAGGTTAGATTTTTTTTATATTTTGTTTTGTGTTATTTTT
TTCTTTAACATCCCTAAAATTTTCCTTACATGTTTTACTAGCCAGATTTTTCCTCCTCTCCTGACTACTC
CCAGTCATAGCTGTCCCTCTTCTCTTATGGAGATCCCTCGACCTGCAGCCCAAGCTTGGCGTAATCATGG
TCATAGCTGTTTCCTGTGTGAAATTGTTATCCGCTCACAATTCCACACAACATACGAGCCGGAAGCATAA
AGTGTAAAGCCTGGGGTGCCTAATGAGTGAGCTAACTCACATTAATTGCGTTGCGCTCACTGCCCGCTTT
CCAGTCGGGAAACCTGTCGTGCCAGCGGATCGACAGTACTAAGCTTGGTCTAATACCCAATCTCTCGTCT
TATCCAGATGTTTTATACGCCTCTGGCCCGTGTCTCAAAATCTCTGATGTTACATTGCACAAGATAAAAT
AATATCATCATGAACAATAAAACTGTCTGCTTACATAAACAGTAATACAAGGGGTGTTATGAGCCATATT
CAACGGGAAACGTCGAGGCCGCGATTAAATTCCAACATGGATGCTGATTTATATGGGTATAAATGGGCTC
GCGATAATGTCGGGCAATCAGGTGCGACAATCTATCGCTTGTATGGGAAGCCCGATGCGCCAGAGTTGTT
TCTGAAACATGGCAAAGGTAGCGTTGCCAATGATGTTACAGATGAGATGGTCAGACTAAACTGGCTGACG
GAATTTATGCCTCTTCCGACCATCAAGCATTTTATCCGTACTCCTGATGATGCATGGTTACTCACCACTG
CGATCCCCGGAAAAACAGCATTCCAGGTATTAGAAGAATATCCTGATTCAGGTGAAAATATTGTTGATGC
GCTGGCAGTGTTCCTGCGCCGGTTGCATTCGATTCCTGTTTGTAATTGTCCTTTTAACAGCGATCGCGTA
TTTCGTCTCGCTCAGGCGCAATCACGAATGAATAACGGTTTGGTTGATGCGAGTGATTTTGATGACGAGC
GTAATGGCTGGCCTGTTGAACAAGTCTGGAAAGAAATGCATAAACTTTTGCCATTCTCACCGGATTCAGT
CGTCACTCATGGTGATTTCTCACTTGATAACCTTATTTTTGACGAGGGGAAATTAATAGGTTGTATTGAT
GTTGGACGAGTCGGAATCGCAGACCGATACCAGGATCTTGCCATCCTATGGAACTGCCTCGGTGAGTTTT
CTCCTTCATTACAGAAACGGCTTTTTCAAAAATATGGTATTGATAATCCTGATATGAATAAATTGCAGTT
TCATTTGATGCTCGATGAGTTTTTCTAATCAGAATTGGTTAATTGGTTGTAACACTGGCAGAGCATTACG
CTGACTTGACGGGACGGCGCAAGCTCATGACCAAAATCCCTTAACGTGAGTTACGCGTCGTTCCACTGAG
CGTCAGAGGTATCACTAGTATTACAGAGGTAAGTTATAACAGTCGCCTAACCC
