>Addgene plasmid #103669 | LSB-hsa-miR-590-5p | depositor partial sequence | sequence record 196387 | hsa-miR-590-5p target
CTGCACTTTTATGAATAAGCTC
